>Addgene plasmid #219382 | SFFV-CREBRF-Brd 484 | addgene full sequence | sequence record 449101 | Addgene NGS Result
ATTTATGCAGAGGCCGAGGCCGCCTCGGCCTCTGAGCTATTCCAGAAGTAGTGAGGAGGCTTTTTTGGAG
GCCTAGGGACGTACCCAATTCGCCCTATAGTGAGTCGTATTACGCGCGCTCACTGGCCGTCGTTTTACAA
CGTCGTGACTGGGAAAACCCTGGCGTTACCCAACTTAATCGCCTTGCAGCACATCCCCCTTTCGCCAGCT
GGCGTAATAGCGAAGAGGCCCGCACCGATCGCCCTTCCCAACAGTTGCGCAGCCTGAATGGCGAATGGG
[124 nt withheld, positions 280-403]
C
[91 nt withheld, positions 405-495]
A
[49 nt withheld, positions 497-545]
CCTTTGACGTTGGAGTCCACGTTCTTT
[37 nt withheld, positions 573-609]
ACCCTATCTCGGTCTATTCTTTTGATTTATAAGGGATTTTGCCGATTTCGGCCTATTGGTTAAAAAATGA
GCTGATTTAACAAAAATTTAACGCGAATTTTAACAAAATATTAACGCTTACAATTTAGGTGGCACTTTTC
GGGGAAATGTGCGCGGAACCCCTATTTGTTTATTTTTCTAAATACATTCAAATATGTATCCGCTCATGAG
ACAATAACCCTGATAAATGCTTCAATAATATTGAAAAAGGAAGAGTATGAGTATTCAACATTTCCGTGTC
GCCCTTATTCCCTTTTTTGCGGCATTTTGCCTTCCTGTTTTTGCTCACCCAGAAACGCTGGTGAAAGTAA
AAGATGCTGAAGATCAGTTGGGTGCACGAGTGGGTTACATCGAACTGGATCTCAACAGCGGTAAGATCCT
TGAGAGTTTTCGCCCCGAAGAACGTTTTCCAATGATGAGCACTTTTAAAGTTCTGCTATGTGGCGCGGTA
TTATCCCGTATTGACGCCGGGCAAGAGCAACTCGGTCGCCGCATACACTATTCTCAGAATGACTTGGTTG
AGTACTCACCAGTCACAGAAAAGCATCTTACGGATGGCATGACAGTAAGAGAATTATGCAGTGCTGCCAT
AACCATGAGTGATAACACTGCGGCCAACTTACTTCTGACAACGATCGGAGGACCGAAGGAGCTAACCGCT
TTTTTGCACAACATGGGGGATCATGTAACTCGCCTTGATCGTTGGGAACCGGAGCTGAATGAAGCCATAC
CAAACGACGAGCGTGACACCACGATGCCTGTAGCAATGGCAACAACGTTGCGCAAACTATTAACTGGCGA
ACTACTTACTCTAGCTTCCCGGCAACAATTAATAGACTGGATGGAGGCGGATAAAGTTGCAGGACCACTT
CTGCGCTCGGCCCTTCCGGCTGGCTGGTTTATTGCTGATAAATCTGGAGCCGGTGAGCGTGGGTCTCGCG
GTATCATTGCAGCACTGGGGCCAGATGGTAAGCCCTCCCGTATCGTAGTTATCTACACGACGGGGAGTCA
GGCAACTATGGATGAACGAAATAGACAGATCGCTGAGATAGGTGCCTCACTGATTAAGCATTGGTAACTG
TCAGACCAAGTTTACTCATATATACTTTAGATTGATTTAAAACTTCATTTTTAATTTAAAAGGATCTAGG
TGAAGATCCTTTTTGATAATCTCATGACCAAAATCCCTTAACGTGAGTTTTCGTTCCACTGAGCGTCAGA
CCCCGTAGAAAAGATCAAAGGATCTTCTTGAGATCCTTTTTTTCTGCGCGTAATCTGCTGCTTGCAAACA
AAAAAACCACCGCTACCAGCGGTGGTTTGTTTGCCGGATCAAGAGCTACCAACTCTTTTTCCGAAGGTAA
CTGGCTTCAGCAGAGCGCAGATACCAAATACTGTTCTTCTAGTGTAGCCGTAGTTAGGCCACCACTTCAA
GAACTCTGTAGCACCGCCTACATACCTCGCTCTGCTAATCCTGTTACCAGTGGCTGCTGCCAGTGGCGAT
AAGTCGTGTCTTACCGGGTTGGACTCAAGACGATAGTTACCGGATAAGGCGCAGCGGTCGGGCTGAACGG
GGGGTTCGTGCACACAGCCCAGCTTGGAGCGAACGACCTACACCGAACTGAGATACCTACAGCGTGAGCT
ATGAGAAAGCGCCACGCTTCCCGAAGGGAGAAAGGCGGACAGGTATCCGGTAAGCGGCAGGGTCGGAACA
GGAGAGCGCACGAGGGAGCTTCCAGGGGGAAACGCCTGGTATCTTTATAGTCCTGTCGGGTTTCGCCACC
TCTGACTTGAGCGTCGATTTTTGTGATGCTCGTCAGGGGGGCGGAGCCTATGGAAAAACGCCAGCAACGC
GGCCTTTTTACGGTTCCTGGCCTTTTGCTGGCCTTTTGCTCACATGTTCTTTCCTGCGTTATCCCCTGAT
TCTGTGGATAACCGTATTACCGCCTTTGAGTGAGCTGATACCGCTCGCCGCAGCCGAACGACCGAGCGCA
GCGAGTCAGTGAGCGAGGAAGCGGAAGAGCGCCCAATACGCAAACCGCCTCTCCCCGCGCGTTGGCCGAT
TCATTAATGCAGCTGGCACGACAGGTTTCCCGACTGGAAAGCGGGCAGTGAGCGCAACGCAATTAATGTG
AGTTAGCTCACTCATTAGGCACCCCAGGCTTTACACTTTATGCTTCCGGCTCGTATGTTGTGTGGAATTG
TGAGCGGATAACAATTTCACACAGGAAACAGCTATGACCATGATTACGCCAAGCGCGCAATTAACCCTCA
CTAAAGGGAACAAAAGCTGGAGCTGCAAGCTTAATGTAGTCTTATGCAATACTCTTGTAGTCTTGCAACA
TGGTAACGATGAGTTAGCAACATGCCTTACAAGGAGAGAAAAAGCACCGTGCATGCCGATTGGTGGAAGT
AAGGTGGTACGATCGTGCCTTATTAGGAAGGCAACAGACGGGTCTGACATGGATTGGACGAACCACTGAA
TTGCCGCATTGCAGAGATATTGTATTTAAGTGCCTAGCTCGATACATAAACGGGTCTCTCTGGTTAGACC
AGATCTGAGCCTGGGAGCTCTCTGGCTAACTAGGGAACCCACTGCTTAAGCCTCAATAAAGCTTGCCTTG
AGTGCTTCAAGTAGTGTGTGCCCGTCTGTTGTGTGACTCTGGTAACTAGAGATCCCTCAGACCCTTTTAG
TCAGTGTGGAAAATCTCTAGCAGTGGCGCCCGAACAGGGACTTGAAAGCGAAAGGGAAACCAGAGGAGCT
CTCTCGACGCAGGACTCGGCTTGCTGAAGCGCGCACGGCAAGAGGCGAGGGGCGGCGACTGGTGAGTACG
CCAAAAATTTTGACTAGCGGAGGCTAGAAGGAGAGAGATGGGTGCGAGAGCGTCAGTATTAAGCGGGGGA
GAATTAGATCGCGATGGGAAAAAATTCGGTTAAGGCCAGGGGGAAAGAAAAAATATAAATTAAAACATAT
AGTATGGGCAAGCAGGGAGCTAGAACGATTCGCAGTTAATCCTGGCCTGTTAGAAACATCAGAAGGCTGT
AGACAAATACTGGGACAGCTACAACCATCCCTTCAGACAGGATCAGAAGAACTTAGATCATTATATAATA
CAGTAGCAACCCTCTATTGTGTGCATCAAAGGATAGAGATAAAAGACACCAAGGAAGCTTTAGACAAGAT
AGAGGAAGAGCAAAACAAAAGTAAGACCACCGCACAGCAAGCGGCCGCTGATCTTCAGACCTGGAGGAGG
AGATATGAGGGACAATTGGAGAAGTGAATTATATAAATATAAAGTAGTAAAAATTGAACCATTAGGAGTA
GCACCCACCAAGGCAAAGAGAAGAGTGGTGCAGAGAGAAAAAAGAGCAGTGGGAATAGGAGCTTTGTTCC
TTGGGTTCTTGGGAGCAGCAGGAAGCACTATGGGCGCAGCGTCAATGACGCTGACGGTACAGGCCAGACA
ATTATTGTCTGGTATAGTGCAGCAGCAGAACAATTTGCTGAGGGCTATTGAGGCGCAACAGCATCTGTTG
CAACTCACAGTCTGGGGCATCAAGCAGCTCCAGGCAAGAATCCTGGCTGTGGAAAGATACCTAAAGGATC
AACAGCTCCTGGGGATTTGGGGTTGCTCTGGAAAACTCATTTGCACCACTGCTGTGCCTTGGAATGCTAG
TTGGAGTAATAAATCTCTGGAACAGATTTGGAATCACACGACCTGGATGGAGTGGGACAGAGAAATTAAC
AATTACACAAGCTTAATACACTCCTTAATTGAAGAATCGCAAAACCAGCAAGAAAAGAATGAACAAGAAT
TATTGGAATTAGATAAATGGGCAAGTTTGTGGAATTGGTTTAACATAACAAATTGGCTGTGGTATATAAA
ATTATTCATAATGATAGTAGGAGGCTTGGTAGGTTTAAGAATAGTTTTTGCTGTACTTTCTATAGTGAAT
AGAGTTAGGCAGGGATATTCACCATTATCGTTTCAGACCCACCTCCCAACCCCGAGGGGACCCGACAGGC
CCGAAGGAATAGAAGAAGAAGGTGGAGAGAGAGACAGAGACAGATCCATTCGATTAGTGAACGGATCTCG
ACGGTATCGGTTAACTTTTAAAAGAAAAGGGGGGATTGGGGGGTACAGTGCAGGGGAAAGAATAGTAGAC
ATAATAGCAACAGACATACAAACTAAAGAATTACAAAAACAAATTACAAAAATTCAAAATTTTATCGATC
ACGAGACTAGCCTCGAGCTGGCTGCAGTAACGCCATTTTGCAAGGCATGGAAAAATACCAAACCAAGAAT
AGAGAAGTTCAGATCAAGGGCGGGTACATGAAAATAGCTAACGTTGGGCCAAACAGGATATCTGCGGTGA
GCAGTTTCGGCCCCGGCCCGGGGCCAAGAACAGATGGTCACCGCAGTTTCGGCCCCGGCCCGAGGCCAAG
AACAGATGGTCCCCAGATATGGCCCAACCCTCAGCAGTTTCTTAAGACCCATCAGATGTTTCCAGGCTCC
CCCAAGGACCTGAAATGACCCTGCGCCTTATTTGAATTAACCAATCAGCCTGCTTCTCGCTTCTGTTCGC
GCGCTTCTGCTTCCCGAGCTCTATAAAAGAGCTCACAACCCCTCACTCGGCGCGCCAGTCCTCCGACAGA
CTGAGTCGGCCGGTCGAATCAAGCTTATCGATACCGTCGACGGATCCGCTAGCCCGCGGTTCGAAATGCC
TCAGCCTAGTGTAAGCGGAATGGATCCGCCTTTCGGGGATGCCTTTCGAAGCCACACCTTTTCGGAACAA
ACTCTGATGAGCACAGATCTCTTAGCAAACAGTTCGGATCCAGATTTCATGTATGAACTGGATAGAGAGA
TGAACTACCAACAGAATCCTAGAGACAACTTTCTTTCTTTGGAGGACTGCAAAGACATTGAAAATCTGGA
GTCTTTCACAGATGTCCTGGATAATGAGGGTGCTTTAACCTCAAACTGGGAACAGTGGGATACATACTGT
GAAGACCTAACGAAATATACCAAACTAACCAGCTGTGACATCTGGGGAACAAAAGAAGTGGATTACTTGG
GTCTTGATGACTTTTCTAGTCCTTACCAAGATGAAGAGGTTATAAGTAAAACTCCAACTTTAGCTCAACT
TAATAGTGAGGACTCACAGTCTGTTTCTGATTCCCTTTATTACCCCGATTCACTTTTCAGTGTCAAACAA
AATCCCTTACCCTCTTCATTCCCTGGTAAAAAGATCACAAGCAGAGCAGCTGCTCCTGTGTGTTCTTCTA
AGACTCTGCAGGCTGAGGTCCCTTTGTCAGACTGTGTCCAAAAAGCAAGTAAACCCACTTCAAGCACACA
AATCATGGTGAAGACCAACATGTATCATAATGAAAAGGTGAACTTTCATGTTGAATGTAAAGACTATGTA
AAAAAGGCAAAGGTAAAGATCAACCCAGTGCAACAGAGCCGGCCCTTGTTGAGCCAGATTCACACAGATG
CAGCAAAGGAGAACACCTGCTACTGTGGTGCAGTGGCAAAGAGACAAGAGAAAAAAGGGATGGAGCCTCT
TCAAGGTCATGCCACTCCCGCTTTGCCTTTTAAAGAAACCCAGGAACTATTACTAAGTCCCCTGCCCCAG
GAAGGTCCTGGGTCACTTGCAGCAGGAGAGAGCAGCAGTCTTTCTGCCAGTACATCAGTCTCAGATTCAT
CCCAGAAAAAAGAAGAGCACAATTATTCTCTTTTTGTCTCCGACAACTTGGGTGAACAGCCAACTAAATG
CAGTCCTGAAGAAGATGAGGAGGACGAGGAGGATGTTGATGATGAGGACCATGATGAAGGATTCGGCAGT
GAGCATGAACTGTCTGAAAATGAGGAGGAGGAAGAAGAGGAAGAGGATTATGAAGATGACAAGGATGATG
ATATTAGTGATACTTTCTCTGAACCAGGTATTATAATGCTTGCAAGCTTACCAGACTGAACCGGTCGGAT
CCCCCGGGCTGCAGGAATTCGAGCATCTTACCGCCATTTATTCCCATATTTGTTCTGTTTTTCTTGATTT
GGGTATACATTTAAATGTTAATAAAACAAAATGGTGGGGCAATCATTTACATTTTTAGGGATATGTAATT
ACTAGTTCAGGTGTATTGCCACAAGACAAACATGTTAAGAAACTTTCCCGTTATTTACGCTCTGTTCCTG
TTAATCAACCTCTGGATTACAAAATTTGTGAAAGATTGACTGATATTCTTAACTATGTTGCTCCTTTTAC
GCTGTGTGGATATGCTGCTTTAATGCCTCTGTATCATGCTATTGCTTCCCGTACGGCTTTCGTTTTCTCC
TCCTTGTATAAATCCTGGTTGCTGTCTCTTTATGAGGAGTTGTGGCCCGTTGTCCGTCAACGTGGCGTGG
TGTGCTCTGTGTTTGCTGACGCAACCCCCACTGGCTGGGGCATTGCCACCACCTGTCAACTCCTTTCTGG
GACTTTCGCTTTCCCCCTCCCGATCGCCACGGCAGAACTCATCGCCGCCTGCCTTGCCCGCTGCTGGACA
GGGGCTAGGTTGCTGGGCACTGATAATTCCGTGGTGTTGTCGGGGAAGCTGACGTCCTTTGCAATTCGAT
ATCAAGCTGTACCTTCTAGATGTACATACACCCAAGCGCTTCTAGACCAATGACTTACAAGGCAGCTGTA
GATCTTAGCCACTTTTTAAAAGAAAAGGGGGGACTGGAAGGGCTAATTCACTCCCAACGAAGACAAGATC
TGCTTTTTGCTTGTACTGGGTCTCTCTGGTTAGACCAGATCTGAGCCTGGGAGCTCTCTGGCTAACTAGG
GAACCCACTGCTTAAGCCTCAATAAAGCTTGCCTTGAGTGCTTCAAGTAGTGTGTGCCCGTCTGTTGTGT
GACTCTGGTAACTAGAGATCCCTCAGACCCTTTTAGTCAGTGTGGAAAATCTCTAGCAGTAGTAGTTCAT
GTCATCTTATTATTCAGTATTTATAACTTGCAAAGAAATGAATATCAGAGAGTGAGAGGAACTTGTTTAT
TGCAGCTTATAATGGTTACAAATAAAGCAATAGCATCACAAATTTCACAAATAAAGCATTTTTTTCACTG
CATTCTAGTTGTGGTTTGTCCAAACTCATCAATGTATCTTATCATGTCTGGCTCTAGCTATCCCGCCCCT
AACTCCGCCCATCCCGCCCCTAACTCCGCCCAGTTCCGCCCATTCTCCGCCCCATGGCTGACTAATTTTT
TTT
Features (pLannotate 1.2.2; 29 found; start..end, strand, type, name):
     94..112     -  promoter       T7 promoter: promoter for bacteriophage T7 RNA polymerase
    120..275     +  CDS            lacZα (fragment): LacZα fragment of β-galactosidase; lacZ fragment
    280..708     +  rep_origin     f1 ori (sequence partly withheld): f1 bacteriophage origin of replication; arrow indicates direction of (+) strand synthesis
    761..865     +  promoter       AmpR promoter: bla
    866..1726    +  CDS            AmpR: β-lactamase; bla; confers resistance to ampicillin, carbenicillin, and related antibiotics
   1897..2485    +  rep_origin     ori: high-copy-number ColE1/pMB1/pBR322/pUC origin of replication
   2668..2760    +  CDS            lacI (fragment): lac repressor; lacI; The lac repressor binds to the lac operator to inhibit transcription in E. coli. This inhibition can be relieved by adding lactose or isopropyl-β-D-thiogalactopyranoside (IPTG).
   2773..2794    +  protein_bind   CAP binding site: CAP binding activates transcription in the presence of cAMP. E. coli catabolite activator protein
   2809..2839    +  promoter       lac promoter: promoter for the E. coli lac operon
   2847..2863    +  protein_bind   lac operator: The lac repressor binds to the lac operator to inhibit transcription in E. coli. This inhibition can be relieved by adding lactose or isopropyl-β-D-thiogalactopyranoside (IPTG). lac repressor encoded by lacI
   2908..2926    +  promoter       T3 promoter: promoter for bacteriophage T3 RNA polymerase
   2954..3180    +  promoter       RSV promoter: Rous sarcoma virus enhancer/promoter
   3181..3361    +  LTR            5' LTR (truncated): truncated 5' long terminal repeat (LTR) from HIV-1
   3408..3533    +  misc_feature   HIV-1 Ψ: packaging signal of human immunodeficiency virus type 1
   3517..3880    +  CDS            HIV-1 gag (fragment): gag protein from human immunodeficiency virus 1; gag
   4026..4259    +  misc_feature   RRE: The Rev response element (RRE) of HIV-1 allows for Rev-dependent mRNA export from the nucleus to the cytoplasm.
   4636..4736    +  CDS            Rev (fragment): human immunodeficiency virus 1 (HIV-1) Rev protein; rev; enhances nuclear export of unspliced and incompletely spliced viral mRNAs
   4755..4872    +  misc_feature   cPPT/CTS: central polypurine tract and central termination sequence of HIV-1
   4906..5307    +  promoter       SFFV promoter: spleen focus-forming virus long terminal repeat (LTR) promoter
   5317..5340    +  misc_feature   MCS (fragment): pBluescript multiple cloning site
   5365..6588    +  CDS            CREBRF (fragment): CRERF_HUMAN - Also known as C5orf41. Experimental evidence at protein level: Swiss-Prot protein existence level 1. Acts as a negative regulator of the endoplasmic reticulum stress response or unfolded protein response (UPR). Represses the transcriptional activity of CREB3 during the UPR. Recruits CREB3 into nuclear foci. From Homo sapiens (Human).
   6626..6651    +  misc_feature   MCS (fragment): pBluescript multiple cloning site
   6651..6710    +  CDS            S (fragment): HBSAG_WHV6 - Experimental evidence at transcript level: Swiss-Prot protein existence level 2. The middle envelope protein plays an important role in the budding of the virion. It is involved in the induction of budding in a nucleocapsid independent way. In this process the majority of envelope proteins bud to form subviral lipoprotein particles of 22 nm of diameter that do not contain a nucleocapsid (By similarity). From Woodchuck hepatitis B virus (isolate w64/pWS23) (WHV).
   6842..7245    +  misc_feature   WPRE: woodchuck hepatitis virus posttranscriptional regulatory element
   7303..7362    +  CDS            nef (fragment): NEF_HV1Z2 - Experimental evidence at protein level: Swiss-Prot protein existence level 1. Extracellular Nef protein targets CD4(+) T-lymphocytes for apoptosis by interacting with CXCR4 surface receptors. From Human immunodeficiency virus type 1 group M subtype D (isolate Z2/CDC-Z34) (HIV-1).
   7364..7597    +  LTR            3' LTR (ΔU3): self-inactivating 3' long terminal repeat (LTR) from HIV-1
   7669..7790    +  polyA_signal   SV40 poly(A) signal: SV40 polyadenylation signal
   7809..7830    +  rep_origin     SV40 ori (fragment): SV40 origin of replication
   7830..73      +  rep_origin     SV40 ori (across the origin): SV40 origin of replication
