[The description below was written by a language model from this plasmid's Addgene catalogue record and pLannotate feature annotations shown in this document.]
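Description:
SFFV-CREBRF-Brd 484 is a third-generation-style, self-inactivating HIV-1 lentiviral transfer plasmid built on the SFFV-MCS backbone, carrying a codon-optimized human CREBRF (C5orf41) coding sequence together with a construct-specific DNA barcode. In bacteria it is maintained through a high-copy ColE1/pUC origin and selected with ampicillin via the bla gene. The backbone also retains pBluescript-type remnants such as an f1 origin, lacZα and lac promoter/operator fragments, and T7 and T3 promoters.

The viral genome is transcribed in packaging cells from a chimeric RSV promoter fused to a truncated 5' LTR, which makes expression of the genomic RNA Tat-independent. It is followed by the Ψ packaging signal with a gag fragment, the Rev response element for nuclear export of the unspliced RNA, and the cPPT/CTS, which aids nuclear import in transduced cells. The internal spleen focus-forming virus promoter, which is strongly active in haematopoietic and many other mammalian cell types, drives the CREBRF open reading frame inserted between flanking cloning-site fragments. A WPRE downstream enhances transcript stability and expression. According to the depositor, the barcode lies after the WPRE at an XbaI site, so it is part of the transcript and the integrated provirus; the feature table does not annotate it separately. The ΔU3 3' LTR inactivates the LTR promoter after integration, and an SV40 polyadenylation signal and SV40 origin sit outside the LTRs. No mammalian selection marker or fluorescent reporter is annotated.

The plasmid belongs to a barcoded transcription factor collection made for combinatorial screening of factors in immune cell reprogramming. The barcode allows the delivered factor to be identified in pooled experiments.
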