Addgene plasmid #219382: SFFV-CREBRF-Brd 484
Purpose: Transcription factor CREBRF with a specific barcode assigned.
Depositing lab: Filipe Pereira. Depositing organization: Center for Neuroscience and Cell Biology, University of Coimbra. Publication: A combinatorial transcription factor screening platform for immune cell reprogramming. Kurochkin I, Altman AR, Caiado I, Pertiga-Cabral D, Halitzki E, Minaeva M, Zimmermannova O, Henriques-Oliveira L, Klein D, Nair M, Oliveira D, Cajal LR, Knittel R, Feick C, Ringner M, Martin M, Cirovic B, Pires CF, Rosa FF, Sitnicka E, Theis FJ, Pereira CF. Cell Syst. 2026 Jan 21;17(1):101457. doi: 10.1016/j.cels.2025.101457. Epub 2026 Jan 14. PubMed 41539305.
Backbone
  Vector backbone: SFFV-MCS
  Backbone size w/o insert (bp): 6638
  Vector type: Lentiviral
Growth in bacteria
  Bacterial resistance: Ampicillin, 100 μg/mL
  Growth temperature: 37°C
  Growth strain: NEB Stable
  Copy number: High Copy
Gene/Insert
  Gene/Insert name: CREBRF
  Species: H. sapiens (human)
  Insert size (bp): 1254
  Mutation: Codon optimized
  Entrez Gene: C5orf41 (a.k.a. LRF, DKFZp313F2319, DKFZp686G2059)
  Promoter: The spleen focus-forming virus (SFFV) promoter
  Cloning method: Restriction Enzyme; 5′ cloning site Bsp119I (not destroyed); 3′ cloning site BstHI (not destroyed)
Terms and licenses: Academic/Nonprofit Terms; Industry Terms: Not Available to Industry
Depositor comments: Barcode sequence cloned into XbaI restriction site. Design of plasmid is as follows: SFFV-[TF sequence]-WPRE-[Barcode sequence].
How to cite: SFFV-CREBRF-Brd 484 was a gift from Filipe Pereira (Addgene plasmid # 219382 ; http://n2t.net/addgene:219382 ; RRID:Addgene_219382)
