>Addgene plasmid #219382 | SFFV-CREBRF-Brd 484 | depositor partial sequence | sequence record 428626 | TF ORF
ATGCCTCAGCCTAGTGTAAGCGGAATGGATCCGCCTTTCGGGGATGCCTTTCGAAGCCACACCTTTTCGG
AACAAACTCTGATGAGCACAGATCTCTTAGCAAACAGTTCGGATCCAGATTTCATGTATGAACTGGATAG
AGAGATGAACTACCAACAGAATCCTAGAGACAACTTTCTTTCTTTGGAGGACTGCAAAGACATTGAAAAT
CTGGAGTCTTTCACAGATGTCCTGGATAATGAGGGTGCTTTAACCTCAAACTGGGAACAGTGGGATACAT
ACTGTGAAGACCTAACGAAATATACCAAACTAACCAGCTGTGACATCTGGGGAACAAAAGAAGTGGATTA
CTTGGGTCTTGATGACTTTTCTAGTCCTTACCAAGATGAAGAGGTTATAAGTAAAACTCCAACTTTAGCT
CAACTTAATAGTGAGGACTCACAGTCTGTTTCTGATTCCCTTTATTACCCCGATTCACTTTTCAGTGTCA
AACAAAATCCCTTACCCTCTTCATTCCCTGGTAAAAAGATCACAAGCAGAGCAGCTGCTCCTGTGTGTTC
TTCTAAGACTCTGCAGGCTGAGGTCCCTTTGTCAGACTGTGTCCAAAAAGCAAGTAAACCCACTTCAAGC
ACACAAATCATGGTGAAGACCAACATGTATCATAATGAAAAGGTGAACTTTCATGTTGAATGTAAAGACT
ATGTAAAAAAGGCAAAGGTAAAGATCAACCCAGTGCAACAGAGCCGGCCCTTGTTGAGCCAGATTCACAC
AGATGCAGCAAAGGAGAACACCTGCTACTGTGGTGCAGTGGCAAAGAGACAAGAGAAAAAAGGGATGGAG
CCTCTTCAAGGTCATGCCACTCCCGCTTTGCCTTTTAAAGAAACCCAGGAACTATTACTAAGTCCCCTGC
CCCAGGAAGGTCCTGGGTCACTTGCAGCAGGAGAGAGCAGCAGTCTTTCTGCCAGTACATCAGTCTCAGA
TTCATCCCAGAAAAAAGAAGAGCACAATTATTCTCTTTTTGTCTCCGACAACTTGGGTGAACAGCCAACT
AAATGCAGTCCTGAAGAAGATGAGGAGGACGAGGAGGATGTTGATGATGAGGACCATGATGAAGGATTCG
GCAGTGAGCATGAACTGTCTGAAAATGAGGAGGAGGAAGAAGAGGAAGAGGATTATGAAGATGACAAGGA
TGATGATATTAGTGATACTTTCTCTGAACCAGGTATTATAATGCTTGCAAGCTTACCAGACTGA
