>Addgene plasmid #219382 | SFFV-CREBRF-Brd 484 | depositor partial sequence | sequence record 428627 | Barcode sequence
TGTACATACACCCAAGCGCT
